>Addgene plasmid #115115 | PXY X058_pECIA2 | addgene full sequence | sequence record 298848 | Addgene NGS Result
GTAAAACGACGGCCAGTGAATTAATTCGTTGCAGGACAGGATGTGGTGCCCGATGTGACTAGCTCTTTGC
TGCAGGCCGTCCTATCCTCTGGTTCCGATAAGAGACCCAGAACTCCGGCCCCCCACCGCCCACCGCCACC
CCCATACATATGTGGTACGCAAGTAAGAGTGCCTGCGCATGCCCCATGTGCCCCACCAAGAGCTTTGCAT
CCCATACAAGTCCCCAAAGTGGAGAACCGAACCAATTCTTCGCGGGCAGAACAAAAGCTTCTGCACACGT
CTCCACTCGAATTTGGAGCCGGCCGGCGTGTGCAAAAGAGGTGAATCGAACGAAAGACCCGTGTGTAAAG
CCGCGTTTCCAAAATGTATAAAACCGAGAGCATCTGGCCAATGTGCATCAGTTGTGGTCAGCAGCAAAAT
CAAGTGAATCATCTCAGTGCAACTAAAGGGGGGATCCGATCTCAATATGAAGTTATGCATATTACTGGCC
GTCGTGGCCTTTGTTGGCCTCTCGCTCGGGTCCTTAGCTCTCAAGTTTTCACCTCAACTCTTGTCTCTCC
TTTCCCTTAAAACATCTCTCTCTGGCCCTCCCTCTGCCTTTCAAGACTGGAAAGTCCCCGTTAACGGTCA
AAACGACGCCGTTTGGTGTTCTTGGTCCGGTGTAGTCTGTGATAATGTAACGGCTCAAGTCATTTCCCTC
GACCTCTCTCACCGGAACCTCTCTGGTCGTATTCCTATACAGATTCGTTACTTGTCGAGCTTACTCTACT
TAAATCTCAGTGGGAATTCTTTGGAAGGTTCGTTTCCAACTTCTATCTTTGATCTCACCAAGCTCACTAC
CCTCGACATCAGCCGTAACTCGTTCGACTCGAGTTTTCCTCCCGGAATCTCCAAGCTTAAGTTCTTAAAA
GTCTTCAATGCGTTCAGCAACAACTTCGAAGGTCTATTACCTAGTGACGTGTCTCGTCTTCGTTTCTTGG
AAGAGCTTAACTTTGGTGGAAGTTACTTTGAAGGAGAGATTCCAGCAGCTTACGGTGGTTTACAGAGATT
GAAGTTTATTCATTTAGCTGGAAATGTCCTCGGAGGTAAACTACCTCCTAGATTAGGACTCTTAACAGAG
CTCCAACACATGGAAATCGGTTATAATCACTTCAACGGAAACATACCTTCGGAGTTTGCCTTACTCTCAA
ATCTCAAGTACTTTGACGTTTCCAATTGCAGCCTCTCTGGTTCTCTGCCTCAAGAACTCGGGAATCTCTC
AAACCTAGAGACTTTATTTCTATTCCAAAACGGTTTCACCGGTGAAATCCCAGAGAGTTATAGCAACTTG
AAATCCCTCAAGCTTCTCGATTTTTCGAGTAATCAGCTTTCTGGTAGTATCCCATCAGGCTTCTCGACCT
TGAAGAACCTCACATGGCTAAGCTTAATCAGCAATAACCTCTCAGGTGAAGTACCTGAAGGAATCGGTGA
ACTCCCTGAGCTTACTACATTGTTTCTATGGAACAATAACTTCACCGGAGTTTTGCCACACAAGCTTGGA
TCAAACGGTAAACTTGAGACAATGGACGTCTCTAACAATTCATTCACCGGAACAATCCCTTCTTCTCTCT
GCCATGGAAACAAGCTATACAAACTCATCCTCTTCTCCAACATGTTTGAAGGTGAGCTACCAAAGAGCTT
GACTCGTTGCGAATCTCTATGGCGGTTTCGGAGTCAAAACAATCGATTAAACGGCACAATTCCGATCGGA
TTCGGCTCTCTACGTAACCTCACTTTCGTTGATTTAAGCAACAACAGATTCACCGATCAAATTCCGGCGG
ATTTCGCCACCGCTCCTGTTCTTCAGTACTTGAATCTCTCAACCAATTTCTTCCACAGGAAACTACCGGA
AAACATATGGAAAGCTCCGAATCTACAGATCTTCTCAGCGAGTTTCAGCAATTTGATCGGTGAAATCCCA
AATTACGTTGGATGCAAAAGCTTCTACAGGATTGAACTACAAGGAAACTCACTCAACGGAACGATTCCAT
GGGACATCGGACATTGCGAGAAGCTTCTCTGTTTGAATCTCAGCCAAAATCATCTCAACGGAATCATTCC
ATGGGAGATTTCAACTCTTCCGTCAATCGCCGACGTAGATCTTTCTCATAATCTCTTAACCGGAACAATC
CCTTCCGATTTCGGAAGCTCTAAGACGATCACAACCTTCAACGTTTCGTATAATCAGCTAATCGGTCCGA
TTCCAAGTGGTTCTTTCGCTCATCTGAATCCGTCGTTCTTCTCCTCAAACGAAGGACTCTGTGGAGATCT
CGTCGGAAAACCTTGCAATTCTGATAGGTTTAACGCCGGAAATGCAGATATAGACGGTCATCATAAAGAG
GAACGACCTAAGAAACTGGAGGTGCTGTTCCAGGGACCAGGGAGCGACAAAACTCACACATGCCCACCGT
GCCCAGCACCTGAACTCCTGGGGGGACCGTCAGTCTTCCTCTTCCCCCCAAAACCCAAGGACACCCTCAT
GATCTCCCGGACCCCTGAGGTCACATGCGTGGTGGTGGACGTGAGCCACGAAGACCCTGAGGTCAAGTTC
AACTGGTACGTGGACGGCGTGGAGGTGCATAATGCCAAGACAAAGCCGCGGGAGGAGCAGTACAACAGCA
CGTACCGTGTGGTCAGCGTCCTCACCGTCCTGCACCAGGACTGGCTGAATGGCAAGGAGTACAAGTGCAA
GGTCTCCAACAAAGCCCTCCCAGCCCCCATCGAGAAAACCATCTCCAAAGCCAAAGGGCAGCCCCGAGAA
CCACAGGTGTACACCCTGCCCCCATCCCGGGAGGAGATGACCAAGAACCAGGTCAGCCTGACCTGCCTGG
TCAAAGGCTTCTATCCCAGCGACATCGCCGTGGAGTGGGAGAGCAATGGGCAGCCGGAGAACAACTACAA
GACCACGCCTCCCGTGCTGGACTCCGACGGCTCCTTCTTCCTCTACAGCAAGCTCACCGTGGACAAGAGC
AGGTGGCAGCAGGGGAACGTCTTCTCATGCTCCGTGATGCATGAGGGTCTGCACAACCACTACACGCAGA
AGAGCCTCTCCCTGTCTCCGGGTAAATCTAGAGGGCCCTTCGAAGGTAAGCCTATCCCTAACCCTCTCCT
CGGTCTCGATTCTACGCGTACCGGTCATCATCACCATCACCATTGAGTTTAAACCCGCTGATCAGCCTCG
ACTGTGCCTTCTAAGGCCTGAGCTCGCTGATCAGCCTCGATCGAGGATCCAGACATGATAAGATACATTG
ATGAGTTTGGACAAACCACAACTAGAATGCAGTGAAAAAAATGCTTTATTTGTGAAATTTGTGATGCTAT
TGCTTTATTTGTAACCATTATAAGCTGCAATAAACAAGTTAACAACAACAATTGCATTCATTTTATGTTT
CAGGTTCAGGGGGAGGTGTGGGAGGTTTTTTAAAGCAAGTAAAACCTCTACAAATGTGGTATGGCTGATT
ATGATCAGTCGACCTGCAGGCATGCAAGCTTGGCGTAATCATGGTCATAGCTGTTTCCTGTGTGAAATTG
TTATCCGCTCACAATTCCACACAACATACGAGCCGGAAGCATAAAGTGTAAAGCCTGGGGTGCCTAATGA
GTGAGCTAACTCACATTAATTGCGTTGCGCTCACTGCCCGCTTTCCAGTCGGGAAACCTGTCGTGCCAGC
TGCATTAATGAATCGGCCAACGCGCGGGGAGAGGCGGTTTGCGTATTGGGCGCTCTTCCGCTTCCTCGCT
CACTGACTCGCTGCGCTCGGTCGTTCGGCTGCGGCGAGCGGTATCAGCTCACTCAAAGGCGGTAATACGG
TTATCCACAGAATCAGGGGATAACGCAGGAAAGAACATGTGAGCAAAAGGCCAGCAAAAGGCCAGGAACC
GTAAAAAGGCCGCGTTGCTGGCGTTTTTCCATAGGCTCCGCCCCCCTGACGAGCATCACAAAAATCGACG
CTCAAGTCAGAGGTGGCGAAACCCGACAGGACTATAAAGATACCAGGCGTTTCCCCCTGGAAGCTCCCTC
GTGCGCTCTCCTGTTCCGACCCTGCCGCTTACCGGATACCTGTCCGCCTTTCTCCCTTCGGGAAGCGTGG
CGCTTTCTCATAGCTCACGCTGTAGGTATCTCAGTTCGGTGTAGGTCGTTCGCTCCAAGCTGGGCTGTGT
GCACGAACCCCCCGTTCAGCCCGACCGCTGCGCCTTATCCGGTAACTATCGTCTTGAGTCCAACCCGGTA
AGACACGACTTATCGCCACTGGCAGCAGCCACTGGTAACAGGATTAGCAGAGCGAGGTATGTAGGCGGTG
CTACAGAGTTCTTGAAGTGGTGGCCTAACTACGGCTACACTAGAAGAACAGTATTTGGTATCTGCGCTCT
GCTGAAGCCAGTTACCTTCGGAAAAAGAGTTGGTAGCTCTTGATCCGGCAAACAAACCACCGCTGGTAGC
GGTGGTTTTTTTGTTTGCAAGCAGCAGATTACGCGCAGAAAAAAAGGATCTCAAGAAGATCCTTTGATCT
TTTCTACGGGGTCTGACGCTCAGTGGAACGAAAACTCACGTTAAGGGATTTTGGTCATGAGATTATCAAA
AAGGATCTTCACCTAGATCCTTTTAAATTAAAAATGAAGTTTTAAATCAATCTAAAGTATATATGAGTAA
ACTTGGTCTGACAGTTACCAATGCTTAATCAGTGAGGCACCTATCTCAGCGATCTGTCTATTTCGTTCAT
CCATAGTTGCCTGACTCCCCGTCGTGTAGATAACTACGATACGGGAGGGCTTACCATCTGGCCCCAGTGC
TGCAATGATACCGCGAGACCCACGCTCACCGGCTCCAGATTTATCAGCAATAAACCAGCCAGCCGGAAGG
GCCGAGCGCAGAAGTGGTCCTGCAACTTTATCCGCCTCCATCCAGTCTATTAATTGTTGCCGGGAAGCTA
GAGTAAGTAGTTCGCCAGTTAATAGTTTGCGCAACGTTGTTGCCATTGCTACAGGCATCGTGGTGTCACG
CTCGTCGTTTGGTATGGCTTCATTCAGCTCCGGTTCCCAACGATCAAGGCGAGTTACATGATCCCCCATG
TTGTGCAAAAAAGCGGTTAGCTCCTTCGGTCCTCCGATCGTTGTCAGAAGTAAGTTGGCCGCAGTGTTAT
CACTCATGGTTATGGCAGCACTGCATAATTCTCTTACTGTCATGCCATCCGTAAGATGCTTTTCTGTGAC
TGGTGAGTACTCAACCAAGTCATTCTGAGAATAGTGTATGCGGCGACCGAGTTGCTCTTGCCCGGCGTCA
ATACGGGATAATACCGCGCCACATAGCAGAACTTTAAAAGTGCTCATCATTGGAAAACGTTCTTCGGGGC
GAAAACTCTCAAGGATCTTACCGCTGTTGAGATCCAGTTCGATGTAACCCACTCGTGCACCCAACTGATC
TTCAGCATCTTTTACTTTCACCAGCGTTTCTGGGTGAGCAAAAACAGGAAGGCAAAATGCCGCAAAAAAG
GGAATAAGGGCGACACGGAAATGTTGAATACTCATACTCTTCCTTTTTCAATATTATTGAAGCATTTATC
AGGGTTATTGTCTCATGAGCGGATACATATTTGAATGTATTTAGAAAAATAAACAAATAGGGGTTCCGCG
CACATTTCCCCGAAAAGTGCCACCTGACGTCTAAGAAACCATTATTATCATGACATTAACCTATAAAAAT
AGGCGTATCACGAGGCCCTTTCGTCTCGCGCGTTTCGGTGATGACGGTGAAAACCTCTGACACATGCAGC
TCCCGGAGACGGTCACAGCTTGTCTGTAAGCGGATGCCGGGAGCAGACAAGCCCGTCAGGGCGCGTCAGC
GGGTGTTGGCGGGTGTCGGGGCTGGCTTAACTATGCGGCATCAGAGCAGATTGTACTGAGAGTGCACCAT
ATGCGGTGTGAAATACCGCACAGATGCGTAAGGAGAAAATACCGCATCAGGCGCCATTCGCCATTCAGGC
TGCGCAACTGTTGGGAAGGGCGATCGGTGCGGGCCTCTTCGCTATTACGCCAGCTGGCGAAAGGGGGATG
TGCTGCAAGGCGATTAAGTTGGGTAACGCCAGGGTTTTCCCAGTCACGACGTT
Features (pLannotate 1.2.2; 17 found; start..end, strand, type, name):
     23..449     +  promoter       MT promoter: Drosophila metallothionein promoter
    473..2395    +  CDS            TDR (fragment): TDR_ARATH - Also known as PXY From Arabidopsis thaliana (Mouse-ear cress).
   2324..3106    +  CDS            IGHG4 (fragment): IGHG4_HUMAN - Experimental evidence at protein level: Swiss-Prot protein existence level 1. Constant region of immunoglobulin heavy chains. Immunoglobulins, also known as antibodies, are membrane-bound or secreted glycoproteins produced by B lymphocytes. In the recognition phase of humoral immunity, the membrane-bound immunoglobulins serve as receptors which, upon binding of a specific antigen, trigger the clonal expansion and differentiation of B lymphocytes into immunoglobulins- secreting plasma cells. Secreted immunoglobulins mediate the effector phase of humoral immunity, which results in
   3125..3166    +  CDS            V5 tag: epitope tag from simian virus 5
   3266..3400    -  polyA_signal   SV40 poly(A) signal: SV40 polyadenylation signal
   3423..3507    -  CDS            large T antigen (fragment): large T antigen from SV40 (simian virus 40)
   3507..3531    +  misc_feature   MCS (fragment): pUC18/19 multiple cloning site
   3568..3584    -  protein_bind   lac operator: The lac repressor binds to the lac operator to inhibit transcription in E. coli. This inhibition can be relieved by adding lactose or isopropyl-β-D-thiogalactopyranoside (IPTG). lac repressor encoded by lacI
   3592..3622    -  promoter       lac promoter: promoter for the E. coli lac operon
   3637..3658    -  protein_bind   CAP binding site: CAP binding activates transcription in the presence of cAMP. E. coli catabolite activator protein
   3671..3763    -  CDS            lacI (fragment): lac repressor; lacI; The lac repressor binds to the lac operator to inhibit transcription in E. coli. This inhibition can be relieved by adding lactose or isopropyl-β-D-thiogalactopyranoside (IPTG).
   3946..4534    -  rep_origin     ori: high-copy-number ColE1/pMB1/pBR322/pUC origin of replication
   4705..5565    -  CDS            AmpR: β-lactamase; bla; confers resistance to ampicillin, carbenicillin, and related antibiotics
   5566..5670    -  promoter       AmpR promoter: bla
   5765..5800    +  CDS            rop (fragment): Rop protein, which maintains plasmids at low copy number; rop
   5902..6001    +  misc_feature   bom (fragment): basis of mobility region from pBR322
   6007..21      -  CDS            lacZα (fragment) (across the origin): LacZα fragment of β-galactosidase; lacZ fragment
