[The description below was written by a language model from this plasmid's Addgene catalogue record and pLannotate feature annotations shown in this document.]
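Description:
PXY X058_pECIA2 is an insect-cell expression plasmid built on the pECIA2 backbone and designed for secreted protein production in Drosophila cell culture. It is propagated in E. coli as a high-copy plasmid through a ColE1/pUC-type origin and selected with ampicillin via the β-lactamase gene. The remaining bacterial elements found in the 6,143 nt sequence (lac promoter and operator, and fragments of lacI, lacZα, rop and bom) are leftovers of the cloning-vector scaffold with no evident role in the design. No selectable marker for insect cells is annotated.

The expression cassette is driven by the Drosophila metallothionein promoter, which is induced by adding copper sulfate. It controls an open reading frame encoding the extracellular domain of the Arabidopsis thaliana leucine-rich repeat receptor kinase AT5G61480, known as PXY or TDR, inserted by ligation-independent cloning. This ectodomain is fused at its C terminus to a backbone-encoded Fc region, which the annotation matches to a human IgG heavy-chain constant region, followed by a V5 epitope and a hexahistidine tag. The His tag is stated in the catalogue entry but not picked up in the feature table. An SV40 polyadenylation signal lies downstream. The record describes the product as secreted, but no signal peptide is annotated.

The plasmid is the "bait" half of a matched pair and is meant to be used with the corresponding prey vector, PXY X058_pECIA14. It comes from a collection made to map interactions among the extracellular domains of Arabidopsis LRR receptor kinases, where the Fc, V5 and His tags would typically serve for capture, detection and purification of the secreted ectodomain.
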