Addgene plasmid #115115: PXY X058_pECIA2
Purpose: Bait vector PXY X058_pECIA2 should be used with prey vector PXY X058_pECIA14.
Depositing lab: Youssef Belkhadir. Depositing organization: Gregor Mendel Institute of Molecular Plant Biology. Publication: An extracellular network of Arabidopsis leucine-rich repeat receptor kinases. Smakowska-Luzan E, Mott GA, Parys K, Stegmann M, Howton TC, Layeghifard M, Neuhold J, Lehner A, Kong J, Grunwald K, Weinberger N, Satbhai SB, Mayer D, Busch W, Madalinski M, Stolt-Bergner P, Provart NJ, Mukhtar MS, Zipfel C, Desveaux D, Guttman DS, Belkhadir Y. Nature. 2018 Jan 18;553(7688):342-346. doi: 10.1038/nature25184. Epub 2018 Jan 10. PubMed 29320478.
Backbone
  Vector backbone: pECIA2
  Backbone manufacturer: Chris Garcia (Addgene plasmid # 47032)
  Vector type: Insect Expression
Growth in bacteria
  Bacterial resistance: Ampicillin, 100 μg/mL
  Growth temperature: 37°C
  Growth strain: DH5alpha
  Copy number: High Copy
Gene/Insert
  Gene/Insert name: AT5G61480
  Species: A. thaliana (mustard weed)
  Promoter: Metallothionein (Copper-Inducible)
  Tag / fusion protein: Fc, V5 and hexahistidine tags (C terminal on backbone)
  Cloning method: Ligation Independent Cloning
Terms and licenses: Academic/Nonprofit Terms; Industry Terms: Not Available to Industry
Depositor comments: Plasmid for secreted expression in Drosophila cell culture by induction via CuSO4. Insert is an extracellular domain of indicated LRR-RK, C-terminally tagged with Fc, V5 and hexahistidine tags. Insert Protein Sequence: SLALKFSPQLLSLLSLKTSLSGPPSAFQDWKVPVNGQNDAVWCSWSGVVCDNVTAQVISLDLSHRNLSGRIPIQIRYLSSLLYLNLSGNSLEGSFPTSIFDLTKLTTLDISRNSFDSSFPPGISKLKFLKVFNAFSNNFEGLLPSDVSRLRFLEELNFGGSYFEGEIPAAYGGLQRLKFIHLAGNVLGGKLPPRLGLLTELQHMEIGYNHFNGNIPSEFALLSNLKYFDVSNCSLSGSLPQELGNLSNLETLFLFQNGFTGEIPESYSNLKSLKLLDFSSNQLSGSIPSGFSTLKNLTWLSLISNNLSGEVPEGIGELPELTTLFLWNNNFTGVLPHKLGSNGKLETMDVSNNSFTGTIPSSLCHGNKLYKLILFSNMFEGELPKSLTRCESLWRFRSQNNRLNGTIPIGFGSLRNLTFVDLSNNRFTDQIPADFATAPVLQYLNLSTNFFHRKLPENIWKAPNLQIFSASFSNLIGEIPNYVGCKSFYRIELQGNSLNGTIPWDIGHCEKLLCLNLSQNHLNGIIPWEISTLPSIADVDLSHNLLTGTIPSDFGSSKTITTFNVSYNQLIGPIPSGSFAHLNPSFFSSNEGLCGDLVGKPCNSDRFNAGNADIDGHHKEERPKK
How to cite: PXY X058_pECIA2 was a gift from Youssef Belkhadir (Addgene plasmid # 115115 ; http://n2t.net/addgene:115115 ; RRID:Addgene_115115)
